Addgene plasmid #166206: pDONR221-SCARB2(v1)
Purpose: Gateway entry vector for N. furzeri SCARB2
Depositing lab: Daniel Jarosz. Depositing organization: Stanford University. Publication: Tissue-specific landscape of protein aggregation and quality control in an aging vertebrate. Chen YR, Harel I, Singh PP, Ziv I, Moses E, Goshtchevsky U, Machado BE, Brunet A, Jarosz DF. Dev Cell. 2024 Jul 22;59(14):1892-1911.e13. doi: 10.1016/j.devcel.2024.04.014. Epub 2024 May 28. PubMed 38810654.
Backbone
  Vector backbone: pDONR221
  Vector type: Gateway Entry Vector
Growth in bacteria
  Bacterial resistance: Kanamycin, 50 μg/mL
  Growth temperature: 37°C
  Growth strain: DH5alpha
  Copy number: High Copy
Gene/Insert
  Gene/Insert name: SCARB2(v1)
  Species: N. furzeri
  Insert size (bp): 1560
  Cloning method: Gateway Cloning
Terms and licenses: Academic/Nonprofit Terms; Industry Terms: Not Available to Industry
Depositor comments: Stopless entry clone. Please visit https://doi.org/10.1101/2022.02.26.482120 for bioRxiv preprint. Also see Harel and Chen et al. 2024 (https://doi.org/10.1016/j.celrep.2023.112787)
How to cite: pDONR221-SCARB2(v1) was a gift from Daniel Jarosz (Addgene plasmid # 166206 ; http://n2t.net/addgene:166206 ; RRID:Addgene_166206)
