[The description below was written by a language model from this plasmid's Addgene catalogue record and pLannotate feature annotations shown in this document.]
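Description:
pDONR221-SCARB2(v1) is a Gateway entry clone built on the pDONR221 backbone, carrying the coding sequence for SCARB2 (variant 1) from the African turquoise killifish, Nothobranchius furzeri. The full sequenced plasmid is about 4.1 kb and is maintained in E. coli through a high-copy ColE1/pUC-type origin of replication, with selection by a kanamycin resistance gene (aminoglycoside phosphotransferase). The roughly 1.56 kb insert sits between attL1 and attL2, the recombination sites generated when a PCR product or attB-flanked fragment is recombined into the donor vector. These sites allow the open reading frame to be transferred directionally and in frame into any attR-containing destination vector by an LR Clonase reaction.

The entry vector has no promoter positioned to express the insert. The rrnB T1 and T2 terminators upstream of attL1 insulate the cloned sequence from read-through transcription in bacteria, and the T7 promoter annotated just outside attL2 is a standard backbone element commonly used as a priming site. The short hits labelled as lacI, lacZα and GAL4 DNA-binding domain fragments are small partial matches. The GAL4 hit is only about 20 nt and lies inside the insert, so it is most likely an incidental similarity rather than a functional part. The depositor notes that this is a stopless clone, meaning the ORF lacks its stop codon, so it can be fused to C-terminal tags or reporters supplied by the destination vector. The associated work concerns protein aggregation and quality control in aging killifish tissues, which is consistent with use of this clone as a source for building tagged SCARB2 expression constructs.
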