Features (pLannotate 1.2.2; 10 found; start..end, strand, type, name):
    121..213     +  CDS            lacI (fragment): lac repressor; lacI; The lac repressor binds to the lac operator to inhibit transcription in E. coli. This inhibition can be relieved by adding lactose or isopropyl-β-D-thiogalactopyranoside (IPTG).
    268..295     -  terminator     rrnB T2 terminator: transcription terminator T2 from the E. coli rrnB gene
    427..470     +  terminator     rrnB T1 terminator: Escherichia coli rrnB; transcription terminator T1 from the E. coli rrnB gene
    517..553     -  CDS            lacZα (fragment): LacZα fragment of β-galactosidase; lacZ fragment
    569..668     +  protein_bind   attL1: mutant version of attL; recombination site for the Gateway® LR reaction LR Clonase™
   1391..1411    +  CDS            GAL4 DNA binding domain (fragment): DNA binding domain of the GAL4 transcriptional activator; Saccharomyces cerevisiae GAL4 (truncated)
   2250..2349    -  protein_bind   attL2: mutant version of attL; recombination site for the Gateway® LR reaction LR Clonase™
   2367..2385    -  promoter       T7 promoter: promoter for bacteriophage T7 RNA polymerase
   2519..3328    +  CDS            KanR: aminoglycoside phosphotransferase; aph(3')-Ia; confers resistance to kanamycin in bacteria or G418 (Geneticin®) in eukaryotes
   3475..4063    +  rep_origin     ori: high-copy-number ColE1/pMB1/pBR322/pUC origin of replication
>Addgene plasmid #166206 | pDONR221-SCARB2(v1) | addgene full sequence | sequence record 329596 | Addgene NGS Result
CTTTCCTGCGTTATCCCCTGATTCTGTGGATAACCGTATTACCGCCTTTGAGTGAGCTGATACCGCTCGC
CGCAGCCGAACGACCGAGCGCAGCGAGTCAGTGAGCGAGGAAGCGGAAGAGCGCCCAATACGCAAACCGC
CTCTCCCCGCGCGTTGGCCGATTCATTAATGCAGCTGGCACGACAGGTTTCCCGACTGGAAAGCGGGCAG
TGAGCGCAACGCAATTAATACGCGTACCGCTAGCCAGGAAGAGTTTGTAGAAACGCAAAAAGGCCATCCG
TCAGGATGGCCTTCTGCTTAGTTTGATGCCTGGCAGTTTATGGCGGGCGTCCTGCCCGCCACCCTCCGGG
CCGTTGCTTCACAACGTTCAAATCCGCTCCCGGCGGATTTGTCCTACTCAGGAGAGCGTTCACCGACAAA
CAACAGATAAAACGAAAGGCCCAGTCTTCCGACTGAGCCTTTCGTTTTATTTGATGCCTGGCAGTTCCCT
ACTCTCGCGTTAACGCTAGCATGGATGTTTTCCCAGTCACGACGTTGTAAAACGACGGCCAGTCTTAAGC
TCGGGCCCCAAATAATGATTTTATTTTGACTGATAGTGACCTGTTCGTTGCAACAAATTGATGAGCAATG
CTTTTTTATAATGCCAACTTTGTACAAAAAAGCAGGCTTCGAAGGAGATAACAAAATGATGAGTCGAAGA
CCCTTCGCCATCTACACGGTGGGGGCCCTCTGCGCCCTCCTGCTGGTCTGTGGGATCGGTCTGATCCTGG
GGCAAGTTTTTCGCACGCTCATGCACAATCGCCTGAAAAAGGAGATTGTTTTAGTTGAGGGCAGCCGTGT
GTTCGAGTCATGGAAGAGGCCTCCTCCTCCTGTTTTCATGGAATATTTCTTCTTCAATGTCACTAATGTT
GATGAGATCCTGAAAGGGGCCAAACCGATTGTCACTCAGGTCGGCCCGTACACATACAGGGAGTACAGGT
ATAAAGACAATGTGACCATGGTGGAAAATGGAACAATGGTGTCTGCATACAACACAAAAAGCTTTGTGTT
CCTGCTAGAGAAGTCTGTGGGAGACCCAACTGTCGACAACATCACTACCGTGAACATTCCTGCTTGGGCT
GCGATGAACAAGGCAAAAATCAGTTTCTTTAGGAGCTCCATGTTAAACATGTGGATGAACTCATTAAGGA
CTGGTTTATTCACCACCCGCACTGTACATGAACTACTTTGGGGTTATGAAGATTCACTGCTGGTCAAAAT
CTCCACCACCAATCGTGAAGTGGAAAAGGACTTTGGCCTAATGATCAAGAAAAATGGAAGTAATGACGGA
GAATTTGTCTTCCACACTGGAGAACAGAACTACTTGGATTATGGCCGAGTTAAAACATGGAAAGGTCAAA
GACAGCTGACTTTCTGGTCAACCAATGAGTCAAACAGCATCGCTGGATCAGATGGGAGTGCTTTCCATCC
CCTGCTGAACAAGGATGAACGCATTTATATTTTCACTCCAGATCTCTGCAGGACAATCTACATGGATTTT
GAGAAGGATGTGGTGGTGAAAGGAATCCCAGCATACCGTTTCACACCACCGAGCTCCGTTTTGGCCAGCA
AGGAGGAGAACCCAGCCAACGAAGGGTTCTGTGTCACCTCAAATGAGTGCCTGGGAACCGGGGTCCTAAA
AGTCAGCCCCTGTCGGAAAGGTGCCCCCGTGGTGGCCTCCTTTCCTCATTTCTACCTGGGGGAAGACAAG
TACATAGATGCCATTGGAGGAATGTCCCCTCAAAGGGAGCACCATCAAACCTTTCTGGACCTGAACCCGA
CCACGGGAATAATCGTACGTGCAAACAAAAGAGCACAAGTCAACATCTTGGTTGGCAGAGTCGTTGGATT
CCCGAAAACTAAAAACCTGACTGAGACCATTTTCCCTGTTATGTTCCTCAATGAGAGTGTGGAGATTGAT
GATGCATCTGCAATGAGGGTGCAGAAGCTGCTGCTGATCACTAAACTCGTGTCCAACTTCCCACTGTTCA
TTGTGGGCCTGGGTGGCATCATGCTGATGATCTTCATCGTCCTCCTGTTTCGAGCTCATAAACAAAAGAA
GGAAGTTAAGCGCATTGAGTTTACCAAGCCTTACTGTGCTACTTCCACTGAAGAAGACAGCTCCTACTCT
CCAGTCAGCCAAAAGGACAAGGACGACCCCCAAAACGGGAACTGCATCGGCTTGACGCCTAAAGGGGGCA
CTCAGGCCGACCCAGCTTTCTTGTACAAAGTTGGCATTATAAGAAAGCATTGCTTATCAATTTGTTGCAA
CGAACAGGTCACTATCAGTCAAAATAAAATCATTATTTGCCATCCAGCTGATATCCCCTATAGTGAGTCG
TATTACATGGTCATAGCTGTTTCCTGGCAGCTCTGGCCCGTGTCTCAAAATCTCTGATGTTACATTGCAC
AAGATAAAAATATATCATCATGAACAATAAAACTGTCTGCTTACATAAACAGTAATACAAGGGGTGTTAT
GAGCCATATTCAACGGGAAACGTCGAGGCCGCGATTAAATTCCAACATGGATGCTGATTTATATGGGTAT
AAATGGGCTCGCGATAATGTCGGGCAATCAGGTGCGACAATCTATCGCTTGTATGGGAAGCCCGATGCGC
CAGAGTTGTTTCTGAAACATGGCAAAGGTAGCGTTGCCAATGATGTTACAGATGAGATGGTCAGACTAAA
CTGGCTGACGGAATTTATGCCTCTTCCGACCATCAAGCATTTTATCCGTACTCCTGATGATGCATGGTTA
CTCACCACTGCGATCCCCGGAAAAACAGCATTCCAGGTATTAGAAGAATATCCTGATTCAGGTGAAAATA
TTGTTGATGCGCTGGCAGTGTTCCTGCGCCGGTTGCATTCGATTCCTGTTTGTAATTGTCCTTTTAACAG
CGATCGCGTATTTCGTCTCGCTCAGGCGCAATCACGAATGAATAACGGTTTGGTTGATGCGAGTGATTTT
GATGACGAGCGTAATGGCTGGCCTGTTGAACAAGTCTGGAAAGAAATGCATAAACTTTTGCCATTCTCAC
CGGATTCAGTCGTCACTCATGGTGATTTCTCACTTGATAACCTTATTTTTGACGAGGGGAAATTAATAGG
TTGTATTGATGTTGGACGAGTCGGAATCGCAGACCGATACCAGGATCTTGCCATCCTATGGAACTGCCTC
GGTGAGTTTTCTCCTTCATTACAGAAACGGCTTTTTCAAAAATATGGTATTGATAATCCTGATATGAATA
AATTGCAGTTTCATTTGATGCTCGATGAGTTTTTCTAATCAGAATTGGTTAATTGGTTGTAACACTGGCA
GAGCATTACGCTGACTTGACGGGACGGCGCAAGCTCATGACCAAAATCCCTTAACGTGAGTTACGCGTCG
TTCCACTGAGCGTCAGACCCCGTAGAAAAGATCAAAGGATCTTCTTGAGATCCTTTTTTTCTGCGCGTAA
TCTGCTGCTTGCAAACAAAAAAACCACCGCTACCAGCGGTGGTTTGTTTGCCGGATCAAGAGCTACCAAC
TCTTTTTCCGAAGGTAACTGGCTTCAGCAGAGCGCAGATACCAAATACTGTTCTTCTAGTGTAGCCGTAG
TTAGGCCACCACTTCAAGAACTCTGTAGCACCGCCTACATACCTCGCTCTGCTAATCCTGTTACCAGTGG
CTGCTGCCAGTGGCGATAAGTCGTGTCTTACCGGGTTGGACTCAAGACGATAGTTACCGGATAAGGCGCA
GCGGTCGGGCTGAACGGGGGGTTCGTGCACACAGCCCAGCTTGGAGCGAACGACCTACACCGAACTGAGA
TACCTACAGCGTGAGCTATGAGAAAGCGCCACGCTTCCCGAAGGGAGAAAGGCGGACAGGTATCCGGTAA
GCGGCAGGGTCGGAACAGGAGAGCGCACGAGGGAGCTTCCAGGGGGAAACGCCTGGTATCTTTATAGTCC
TGTCGGGTTTCGCCACCTCTGACTTGAGCGTCGATTTTTGTGATGCTCGTCAGGGGGGCGGAGCCTATGG
AAAAACGCCAGCAACGCGGCCTTTTTACGGTTCCTGGCCTTTTGCTGGCCTTTTGCTCACATGTT
