>Addgene plasmid #166206 | pDONR221-SCARB2(v1) | depositor partial sequence | sequence record 322755 | insert sequence
ATGAGTCGAAGACCCTTCGCCATCTACACGGTGGGGGCCCTCTGCGCCCTCCTGCTGGTCTGTGGGATCG
GTCTGATCCTGGGGCAAGTTTTTCGCACGCTCATGCACAATCGCCTGAAAAAGGAGATTGTTTTAGTTGA
GGGCAGCCGTGTGTTCGAGTCATGGAAGAGGCCTCCTCCTCCTGTTTTCATGGAATATTTCTTCTTCAAT
GTCACTAATGTTGATGAGATCCTGAAAGGGGCCAAACCGATTGTCACTCAGGTCGGCCCGTACACATACA
GGGAGTACAGGTATAAAGACAATGTGACCATGGTGGAAAATGGAACAATGGTGTCTGCATACAACACAAA
AAGCTTTGTGTTCCTGCTAGAGAAGTCTGTGGGAGACCCAACTGTCGACAACATCACTACCGTGAACATT
CCTGCTTGGGCTGCGATGAACAAGGCAAAAATCAGTTTCTTTAGGAGCTCCATGTTAAACATGTGGATGA
ACTCATTAAGGACTGGTTTATTCACCACCCGCACTGTACATGAACTACTTTGGGGTTATGAAGATTCACT
GCTGGTCAAAATCTCCACCACCAATCGTGAAGTGGAAAAGGACTTTGGCCTAATGATCAAGAAAAATGGA
AGTAATGACGGAGAATTTGTCTTCCACACTGGAGAACAGAACTACTTGGATTATGGCCGAGTTAAAACAT
GGAAAGGTCAAAGACAGCTGACTTTCTGGTCAACCAATGAGTCAAACAGCATCGCTGGATCAGATGGGAG
TGCTTTCCATCCCCTGCTGAACAAGGATGAACGCATTTATATTTTCACTCCAGATCTCTGCAGGACAATC
TACATGGATTTTGAGAAGGATGTGGTGGTGAAAGGAATCCCAGCATACCGTTTCACACCACCGAGCTCCG
TTTTGGCCAGCAAGGAGGAGAACCCAGCCAACGAAGGGTTCTGTGTCACCTCAAATGAGTGCCTGGGAAC
CGGGGTCCTAAAAGTCAGCCCCTGTCGGAAAGGTGCCCCCGTGGTGGCCTCCTTTCCTCATTTCTACCTG
GGGGAAGACAAGTACATAGATGCCATTGGAGGAATGTCCCCTCAAAGGGAGCACCATCAAACCTTTCTGG
ACCTGAACCCGACCACGGGAATAATCGTACGTGCAAACAAAAGAGCACAAGTCAACATCTTGGTTGGCAG
AGTCGTTGGATTCCCGAAAACTAAAAACCTGACTGAGACCATTTTCCCTGTTATGTTCCTCAATGAGAGT
GTGGAGATTGATGATGCATCTGCAATGAGGGTGCAGAAGCTGCTGCTGATCACTAAACTCGTGTCCAACT
TCCCACTGTTCATTGTGGGCCTGGGTGGCATCATGCTGATGATCTTCATCGTCCTCCTGTTTCGAGCTCA
TAAACAAAAGAAGGAAGTTAAGCGCATTGAGTTTACCAAGCCTTACTGTGCTACTTCCACTGAAGAAGAC
AGCTCCTACTCTCCAGTCAGCCAAAAGGACAAGGACGACCCCCAAAACGGGAACTGCATCGGCTTGACGC
CTAAAGGGGGCACTCAGGCC
